>Addgene plasmid #194366 | pcDNA3_HTR2A-NTEV-TCS-GV-2xHA | addgene full sequence | sequence record 381573 | Addgene NGS Result
GACGGATCGGGAGATCTCCCGATCCCCTATGGTGCACTCTCAGTACAATCTGCTCTGATGCCGCATAGTT
AAGCCAGTATCTGCTCCCTGCTTGTGTGTTGGAGGTCGCTGAGTAGTGCGCGAGCAAAATTTAAGCTACA
ACAAGGCAAGGCTTGACCGACAATTGCATGAAGAATCTGCTTAGGGTTAGGCGTTTTGCGCTGCTTCGCG
ATGTACGGGCCAGATATACGCGTTGACATTGATTATTGACTAGTTATTAATAGTAATCAATTACGGGGTC
ATTAGTTCATAGCCCATATATGGAGTTCCGCGTTACATAACTTACGGTAAATGGCCCGCCTGGCTGACCG
CCCAACGACCCCCGCCCATTGACGTCAATAATGACGTATGTTCCCATAGTAACGCCAATAGGGACTTTCC
ATTGACGTCAATGGGTGGAGTATTTACGGTAAACTGCCCACTTGGCAGTACATCAAGTGTATCATATGCC
AAGTACGCCCCCTATTGACGTCAATGACGGTAAATGGCCCGCCTGGCATTATGCCCAGTACATGACCTTA
TGGGACTTTCCTACTTGGCAGTACATCTACGTATTAGTCATCGCTATTACCATGGTGATGCGGTTTTGGC
AGTACATCAATGGGCGTGGATAGCGGTTTGACTCACGGGGATTTCCAAGTCTCCACCCCATTGACGTCAA
TGGGAGTTTGTTTTGGCACCAAAATCAACGGGACTTTCCAAAATGTCGTAACAACTCCGCCCCATTGACG
CAAATGGGCGGTAGGCGTGTACGGTGGGAGGTCTATATAAGCAGAGCTCTCTGGCTAACTAGAGAACCCA
CTGCTTACTGGCTTATCGAAATTAATACGACTCACTATAGGGAGACCCAAGCTTGGTACCGAGCTCGGAT
CCCACATCAACAAGTTTGTACAAAAAAGCAGGCTCTACC
[1413 nt withheld, positions 950-2362]
GACCCAGCTTTCTTGTACAAAGTGGTTGATGTCGGAGGTGGAGGTAGCGGAGGTGGAGGTAGCGGAGAGA
GCTTGTTTAAGGGACCACGTGATTACAACCCGATATCGAGCACCATTTGTCATTTGACGAATGAATCTGA
TGGGCACACAACATCGTTGTATGGTATTGGATTTGGTCCCTTCATCATTACAAACAAGCACTTGTTTCGT
CGCAATAATGGAACACTGTTGGTCCAATCACTACATGGTGTATTCAAGGTCAAGGACACCACGACTTTGC
AACAACACCTCATTGATGGGAGGGACATGATGATTATTCGCATGCCTAAGGATTTCCCACCATTTCCTCA
AAAGCTGAAATTTAGAGAGCCACAAAGGGAAGAGCGCATATGTCTTGTGACAACCAACTTCCAAGCTCCC
GAGAACCTGTACTTCCAGGGTTCTAGAGAACAGAAGCTGATCTCAGAAGAGGATCTGGCCCGGGCCATGA
AGCTACTGTCTTCTATCGAACAAGCATGCGATATTTGCCGACTTAAAAAGCTCAAGTGCTCCAAAGAAAA
ACCGAAGTGCGCCAAGTGTCTGAAGAACAACTGGGAGTGTCGCTACTCTCCCAAAACCAAAAGGTCTCCG
CTGACTAGGGCACATCTGACAGAAGTGGAATCAAGGCTAGAAAGACTGGAACAGCTATTTCTACTGATTT
TTCCTCGAGAAGACCTTGACATGATTTTGAAAATGGATTCTTTACAGGATATAAAAGCATTGTTAACAGG
ATTATTTGTACAAGATAATGTGAATAAAGATGCCGTCACAGATAGATTGGCTTCAGTGGAGACTGATATG
CCTCTAACATTGAGACAGCATAGAATAAGTGCGACATCATCATCGGAAGAGAGTAGTAACAAAGGTCAAA
GACAGTTGACTGTATCGCCGGAATTCCCGGGGATCAGCTTGATAATTCGATTCACCATGCCCAAGAAGAA
GAGGAAGGTGGCGTACAGCCGCGCGCGTACGAAAAACAATTACGGGTCTACCATCGAGGGCCTGCTCGAT
CTCCCGGACGACGACGCCCCCGAAGAGGCGGGGCTGGCGGCTCCGCGCCTGTCCTTTCTCCCCGCGGGAC
ACACGCGCAGACTGTCGACGGCCCCCCCGACCGATGTCAGCCTGGGGGACGAGCTCCACTTAGACGGCGA
GGACGTCGCGATGGCGCATGCCGACGCGCTAGACGATTTCGATCTGGACATGTTGGGGGACGGGGATTCC
CCGGGTCCGGGATTTACCCCCCACGACTCCGCCCCCTACGGCGCTCTGGATATGGCCGACTTCGAGTTTG
AGCAGATGTTTACCGATGCCCTTGGAATTGACGAGTACGGTGGGGGCTACCCATACGATGTTCCTGACTA
TGCGGGCTATCCCTATGACGTCCCGGACTATGCATGAGGGCCCTATTCTATAGTGTCACCTAAATGCTAG
AGCTCGCTGATCAGCCTCGACTGTGCCTTCTAGTTGCCAGCCATCTGTTGTTTGCCCCTCCCCCGTGCCT
TCCTTGACCCTGGAAGGTGCCACTCCCACTGTCCTTTCCTAATAAAATGAGGAAATTGCATCGCATTGTC
TGAGTAGGTGTCATTCTATTCTGGGGGGTGGGGTGGGGCAGGACAGCAAGGGGGAGGATTGGGAAGACAA
TAGCAGGCATGCTGGGGATGCGGTGGGCTCTATGGCTTCTGAGGCGGAAAGAACCAGCTGGGGCTCTAGG
GGGTATCCCC
[124 nt withheld, positions 4123-4246]
C
[91 nt withheld, positions 4248-4338]
A
[49 nt withheld, positions 4340-4388]
CCTTTGACGTTGGAGTCCACGTTCTTT
[37 nt withheld, positions 4416-4452]
ACCCTATCTCGGTCTATTCTTTTGATTTATAAGGGATTTTGCCGATTTCGGCCTATTGGTTAAAAAATGA
GCTGATTTAACAAAAATTTAACGCGAATTAATTCTGTGGAATGTGTGTCAGTTAGGGTGTGGAAAGTCCC
CAGGCTCCCCAGCAGGCAGAAGTATGCAAAGCATGCATCTCAATTAGTCAGCAACCAGGTGTGGAAAGTC
CCCAGGCTCCCCAGCAGGCAGAAGTATGCAAAGCATGCATCTCAATTAGTCAGCAACCATAGTCCCGCCC
CTAACTCCGCCCATCCCGCCCCTAACTCCGCCCAGTTCCGCCCATTCTCCGCCCCATGGCTGACTAATTT
TTTTTATTTATGCAGAGGCCGAGGCCGCCTCTGCCTCTGAGCTATTCCAGAAGTAGTGAGGAGGCTTTTT
TGGAGGCCTAGGCTTTTGCAAAAAGCTCCCGGGAGCTTGTATATCCATTTTCGGATCTGATCAAGAGACA
GGATGAGGATCGTTTCGCATGATTGAACAAGATGGATTGCACGCAGGTTCTCCGGCCGCTTGGGTGGAGA
GGCTATTCGGCTATGACTGGGCACAACAGACAATCGGCTGCTCTGATGCCGCCGTGTTCCGGCTGTCAGC
GCAGGGGCGCCCGGTTCTTTTTGTCAAGACCGACCTGTCCGGTGCCCTGAATGAACTGCAGGACGAGGCA
GCGCGGCTATCGTGGCTGGCCACGACGGGCGTTCCTTGCGCAGCTGTGCTCGACGTTGTCACTGAAGCGG
GAAGGGACTGGCTGCTATTGGGCGAAGTGCCGGGGCAGGATCTCCTGTCATCTCACCTTGCTCCTGCCGA
GAAAGTATCCATCATGGCTGATGCAATGCGGCGGCTGCATACGCTTGATCCGGCTACCTGCCCATTCGAC
CACCAAGCGAAACATCGCATCGAGCGAGCACGTACTCGGATGGAAGCCGGTCTTGTCGATCAGGATGATC
TGGACGAAGAGCATCAGGGGCTCGCGCCAGCCGAACTGTTCGCCAGGCTCAAGGCGCGCATGCCCGACGG
CGAGGATCTCGTCGTGACCCATGGCGATGCCTGCTTGCCGAATATCATGGTGGAAAATGGCCGCTTTTCT
GGATTCATCGACTGTGGCCGGCTGGGTGTGGCGGACCGCTATCAGGACATAGCGTTGGCTACCCGTGATA
TTGCTGAAGAGCTTGGCGGCGAATGGGCTGACCGCTTCCTCGTGCTTTACGGTATCGCCGCTCCCGATTC
GCAGCGCATCGCCTTCTATCGCCTTCTTGACGAGTTCTTCTGAGCGGGACTCTGGGGTTCGAAATGACCG
ACCAAGCGACGCCCAACCTGCCATCACGAGATTTCGATTCCACCGCCGCCTTCTATGAAAGGTTGGGCTT
CGGAATCGTTTTCCGGGACGCCGGCTGGATGATCCTCCAGCGCGGGGATCTCATGCTGGAGTTCTTCGCC
CACCCCAACTTGTTTATTGCAGCTTATAATGGTTACAAATAAAGCAATAGCATCACAAATTTCACAAATA
AAGCATTTTTTTCACTGCATTCTAGTTGTGGTTTGTCCAAACTCATCAATGTATCTTATCATGTCTGTAT
ACCGTCGACCTCTAGCTAGAGCTTGGCGTAATCATGGTCATAGCTGTTTCCTGTGTGAAATTGTTATCCG
CTCACAATTCCACACAACATACGAGCCGGAAGCATAAAGTGTAAAGCCTGGGGTGCCTAATGAGTGAGCT
AACTCACATTAATTGCGTTGCGCTCACTGCCCGCTTTCCAGTCGGGAAACCTGTCGTGCCAGCTGCATTA
ATGAATCGGCCAACGCGCGGGGAGAGGCGGTTTGCGTATTGGGCGCTCTTCCGCTTCCTCGCTCACTGAC
TCGCTGCGCTCGGTCGTTCGGCTGCGGCGAGCGGTATCAGCTCACTCAAAGGCGGTAATACGGTTATCCA
CAGAATCAGGGGATAACGCAGGAAAGAACATGTGAGCAAAAGGCCAGCAAAAGGCCAGGAACCGTAAAAA
GGCCGCGTTGCTGGCGTTTTTCCATAGGCTCCGCCCCCCTGACGAGCATCACAAAAATCGACGCTCAAGT
CAGAGGTGGCGAAACCCGACAGGACTATAAAGATACCAGGCGTTTCCCCCTGGAAGCTCCCTCGTGCGCT
CTCCTGTTCCGACCCTGCCGCTTACCGGATACCTGTCCGCCTTTCTCCCTTCGGGAAGCGTGGCGCTTTC
TCATAGCTCACGCTGTAGGTATCTCAGTTCGGTGTAGGTCGTTCGCTCCAAGCTGGGCTGTGTGCACGAA
CCCCCCGTTCAGCCCGACCGCTGCGCCTTATCCGGTAACTATCGTCTTGAGTCCAACCCGGTAAGACACG
ACTTATCGCCACTGGCAGCAGCCACTGGTAACAGGATTAGCAGAGCGAGGTATGTAGGCGGTGCTACAGA
GTTCTTGAAGTGGTGGCCTAACTACGGCTACACTAGAAGAACAGTATTTGGTATCTGCGCTCTGCTGAAG
CCAGTTACCTTCGGAAAAAGAGTTGGTAGCTCTTGATCCGGCAAACAAACCACCGCTGGTAGCGGTGGTT
TTTTTGTTTGCAAGCAGCAGATTACGCGCAGAAAAAAAGGATCTCAAGAAGATCCTTTGATCTTTTCTAC
GGGGTCTGACGCTCAGTGGAACGAAAACTCACGTTAAGGGATTTTGGTCATGAGATTATCAAAAAGGATC
TTCACCTAGATCCTTTTAAATTAAAAATGAAGTTTTAAATCAATCTAAAGTATATATGAGTAAACTTGGT
CTGACAGTTACCAATGCTTAATCAGTGAGGCACCTATCTCAGCGATCTGTCTATTTCGTTCATCCATAGT
TGCCTGACTCCCCGTCGTGTAGATAACTACGATACGGGAGGGCTTACCATCTGGCCCCAGTGCTGCAATG
ATACCGCGAGACCCACGCTCACCGGCTCCAGATTTATCAGCAATAAACCAGCCAGCCGGAAGGGCCGAGC
GCAGAAGTGGTCCTGCAACTTTATCCGCCTCCATCCAGTCTATTAATTGTTGCCGGGAAGCTAGAGTAAG
TAGTTCGCCAGTTAATAGTTTGCGCAACGTTGTTGCCATTGCTACAGGCATCGTGGTGTCACGCTCGTCG
TTTGGTATGGCTTCATTCAGCTCCGGTTCCCAACGATCAAGGCGAGTTACATGATCCCCCATGTTGTGCA
AAAAAGCGGTTAGCTCCTTCGGTCCTCCGATCGTTGTCAGAAGTAAGTTGGCCGCAGTGTTATCACTCAT
GGTTATGGCAGCACTGCATAATTCTCTTACTGTCATGCCATCCGTAAGATGCTTTTCTGTGACTGGTGAG
TACTCAACCAAGTCATTCTGAGAATAGTGTATGCGGCGACCGAGTTGCTCTTGCCCGGCGTCAATACGGG
ATAATACCGCGCCACATAGCAGAACTTTAAAAGTGCTCATCATTGGAAAACGTTCTTCGGGGCGAAAACT
CTCAAGGATCTTACCGCTGTTGAGATCCAGTTCGATGTAACCCACTCGTGCACCCAACTGATCTTCAGCA
TCTTTTACTTTCACCAGCGTTTCTGGGTGAGCAAAAACAGGAAGGCAAAATGCCGCAAAAAAGGGAATAA
GGGCGACACGGAAATGTTGAATACTCATACTCTTCCTTTTTCAATATTATTGAAGCATTTATCAGGGTTA
TTGTCTCATGAGCGGATACATATTTGAATGTATTTAGAAAAATAAACAAATAGGGGTTCCGCGCACATTT
CCCCGAAAAGTGCCACCTGACGTC
Features (pLannotate 1.2.2; 27 found; start..end, strand, type, name):
     28..80      -  misc_feature   bom (fragment): basis of mobility region from pBR322
    235..614     +  enhancer       CMV enhancer: human cytomegalovirus immediate early enhancer
    615..818     +  promoter       CMV promoter: human cytomegalovirus (CMV) immediate early promoter
    814..847     +  LTR            5' LTR (truncated) (fragment): truncated 5' long terminal repeat (LTR) from HIV-1
    863..881     +  promoter       T7 promoter: promoter for bacteriophage T7 RNA polymerase
    920..944     +  protein_bind   attB1: mutant version of attB; recombination site for the Gateway® BP reaction BP Clonase™
    950..2362    +  CDS            HTR2A (sequence withheld): 5HT2A_HUMAN - Also known as HTR2. Experimental evidence at protein level: Swiss-Prot protein existence level 1. (Microbial infection) Acts as a receptor for human JC polyomavirus/JCPyV. From Homo sapiens (Human).
   2364..2388    -  protein_bind   attB2: mutant version of attB; recombination site for the Gateway® BP reaction BP Clonase™
   2426..2776    +  CDS            TEV protease (fragment): tobacco etch virus protease (Kapust et al., 2001)
   2849..3289    +  CDS            GAL4 DNA binding domain: DNA binding domain of the GAL4 transcriptional activator; Saccharomyces cerevisiae GAL4 (truncated)
   3503..3736    +  CDS            VP16 AD: transcriptional activation domain of herpes simplex virus protein VP16 (Triezenberg et al., 1988; Cousens et al., 1989); UL48
   3740..3796    +  CDS            3xHA (fragment): three tandem HA epitope tags
   3809..3827    -  promoter       SP6 promoter: promoter for bacteriophage SP6 RNA polymerase
   3853..4077    +  polyA_signal   bGH poly(A) signal: bovine growth hormone polyadenylation signal
   4081..4102    +  promoter       SV40 promoter (fragment): SV40 enhancer and early promoter
   4123..4551    +  rep_origin     f1 ori (sequence partly withheld): f1 bacteriophage origin of replication; arrow indicates direction of (+) strand synthesis
   4565..4894    +  promoter       SV40 promoter: SV40 enhancer and early promoter
   4961..5752    +  CDS            neo: KKA2_KLEPN - Also known as kan, nptII. Experimental evidence at protein level: Swiss-Prot protein existence level 1. Resistance to kanamycin, neomycin, paromomycin, ribostamycin, butirosin and gentamicin B. From Klebsiella pneumoniae.
   5776..5934    +  CDS            ble (fragment): BLE_KLEPN - Experimental evidence at protein level: Swiss-Prot protein existence level 1. Binding protein with a strong affinity to the bleomycin family of antibiotics. Binds to CL990; an antimitotic-antibiotic compound. From Klebsiella pneumoniae.
   5929..6050    +  polyA_signal   SV40 poly(A) signal: SV40 polyadenylation signal
   6123..6139    -  protein_bind   lac operator: The lac repressor binds to the lac operator to inhibit transcription in E. coli. This inhibition can be relieved by adding lactose or isopropyl-β-D-thiogalactopyranoside (IPTG). lac repressor encoded by lacI
   6147..6177    -  promoter       lac promoter: promoter for the E. coli lac operon
   6192..6213    -  protein_bind   CAP binding site: CAP binding activates transcription in the presence of cAMP. E. coli catabolite activator protein
   6226..6318    -  CDS            lacI (fragment): lac repressor; lacI; The lac repressor binds to the lac operator to inhibit transcription in E. coli. This inhibition can be relieved by adding lactose or isopropyl-β-D-thiogalactopyranoside (IPTG).
   6501..7089    -  rep_origin     ori: high-copy-number ColE1/pMB1/pBR322/pUC origin of replication
   7260..8120    -  CDS            AmpR: β-lactamase; bla; confers resistance to ampicillin, carbenicillin, and related antibiotics
   8121..8225    -  promoter       AmpR promoter: bla
