[The description below was written by a language model from this plasmid's Addgene catalogue record and pLannotate feature annotations shown in this document.]
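Description:
pcDNA3_HTR2A-NTEV-TCS-GV-2xHA is a mammalian expression plasmid built on the pcDNA3 backbone for use in split TEV protease assays, specifically GPCR β-arrestin-2 recruitment assays according to the associated publication. It is maintained in E. coli as a high-copy plasmid through a ColE1/pUC-type origin with ampicillin selection (AmpR). It also carries an f1 origin and an SV40 promoter-driven neomycin resistance cassette with an SV40 poly(A) signal, which would allow G418 selection in mammalian cells. The 8,256 nt sequenced record also contains flanking T7 and SP6 promoters and small annotated fragments (bom, lac region, a short LTR-like match, a ble fragment) that appear to be backbone remnants or annotation matches rather than functional parts.

The payload is a single fusion open reading frame driven by the CMV enhancer/promoter and terminated by the bGH poly(A) signal. The human serotonin 2A receptor (HTR2A) coding sequence sits between attB1 and attB2 sites, reflecting its introduction by Gateway cloning. It is followed in order by an N-terminal fragment of TEV protease (NTEV), a TEV cleavage site (TCS, named in the construct but not separately annotated), the artificial transcription factor GV made of the GAL4 DNA-binding domain and the VP16 activation domain, and a C-terminal 2xHA tag (annotated as a partial 3xHA) for detection.

In the split TEV principle, recruitment of a partner protein carrying the complementary C-terminal TEV fragment, here presumably β-arrestin-2, to the activated receptor reconstitutes protease activity. The protease then cuts the TCS and releases GAL4-VP16, which can drive a GAL4-responsive reporter. The partner and reporter constructs are not part of this plasmid.
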