Addgene plasmid #194366: pcDNA3_HTR2A-NTEV-TCS-GV-2xHA
Purpose: Split TEV assays
Depositing lab: Michael Wehr. Depositing organization: Klinikum der Ludwig Maximilians-Universitaet Muenchen. Publication: Improved Split TEV GPCR beta-arrestin-2 Recruitment Assays via Systematic Analysis of Signal Peptide and beta-arrestin Binding Motif Variants. Wu Y, von Hauff IV, Jensen N, Rossner MJ, Wehr MC. Biosensors (Basel). 2022 Dec 29;13(1):48. doi: 10.3390/bios13010048. PubMed 36671883.
Backbone
  Vector backbone: pcDNA3
  Vector type: Mammalian Expression
Growth in bacteria
  Bacterial resistance: Ampicillin, 100 μg/mL
  Growth temperature: 37°C
  Growth strain: DH5alpha
  Copy number: High Copy
Gene/Insert
  Gene/Insert name: HTR2A-NTEV-TCS-GV-2xHA
  Species: H. sapiens (human), Synthetic
  Entrez Gene: HTR2A (a.k.a. 5-HT2A, HTR2)
  Promoter: CMV
  Tag / fusion protein: 2xHA (C terminal on insert)
  Cloning method: Gateway Cloning
  Sequencing primers: 5′ CGCAAATGGGCGGTAGGCGTG; 3′ TAGAAGGCACAGTCGAGG
Terms and licenses: Academic/Nonprofit Terms; Industry Terms: Not Available to Industry
How to cite: pcDNA3_HTR2A-NTEV-TCS-GV-2xHA was a gift from Michael Wehr (Addgene plasmid # 194366 ; http://n2t.net/addgene:194366 ; RRID:Addgene_194366)
